Addgene plasmid #222508: TRE3GV-SpdCas9-Dnmt3A/3L-catΔ
Purpose: Expresses TRE3GV promoter driven human codon optimized SpdCas9 directly fused to Dnmt3A/3L variant catΔ (C706A and R832E) and hPGK promoter driven mCherry
Depositing lab: Isaac Hilton. Depositing organization: Rice University. Publication: Characterization of Rationally Designed CRISPR/Cas9-Based DNA Methyltransferases with Distinct Methyltransferase and Gene Silencing Activities in Human Cell Lines and Primary Human T Cells. Guerra-Resendez RS, Lydon SL, Ma AJ, Bedford GC, Reed DR, Kim S, Teran ER, Nishiguchi T, Escobar M, DiNardo AR, Hilton IB. ACS Synth Biol. 2025 Feb 3. doi: 10.1021/acssynbio.4c00569. PubMed 39898483.
Backbone
  Vector backbone: LentiCRISPR v2
  Vector type: Mammalian Expression, Lentiviral
Growth in bacteria
  Bacterial resistance: Ampicillin, 100 μg/mL
  Growth temperature: 37°C
  Growth strain: NEB Stable
  Copy number: High Copy
Gene/Insert 1
  Gene/Insert name: S. pyogenes dCas9 with C-terminal fusion of murine Dnmt3A-Dnmt3L variant catΔ (C706A and R832E) engineered fusion
  Species: M. musculus (mouse), Synthetic; Streptococcus pyogenes
  Insert size (bp): 5829
  Mutation: D10A and H840A in S.pyogenes Cas9; C706A and R832E in Dnmt3A
  Promoter: TRE3GV
  Tag / fusion protein: FLAG Tag (C terminal on insert)
  Cloning method: Gibson Cloning
  Sequencing primers: 5′ accagtttactccctatcagtgata
Gene/Insert 2
  Gene/Insert name: mCherry
  Species: Synthetic
  Insert size (bp): 708
  Promoter: hPGK
  Cloning method: Gibson Cloning
  Sequencing primers: 5′ caatagcggctgctcagcaggg
Terms and licenses: Academic/Nonprofit Terms; Industry Terms: Not Available to Industry
How to cite: TRE3GV-SpdCas9-Dnmt3A/3L-catΔ was a gift from Isaac Hilton (Addgene plasmid # 222508 ; http://n2t.net/addgene:222508 ; RRID:Addgene_222508)
