[The description below was written by a language model from this plasmid's Addgene catalogue record and pLannotate feature annotations shown in this document.]
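Description:
TRE3GV-SpdCas9-Dnmt3A/3L-catΔ is a 15.1 kb lentiviral mammalian expression plasmid built on the LentiCRISPR v2 backbone. It is maintained in E. coli through a high-copy ColE1/pUC-type origin with ampicillin resistance, and the backbone also carries an f1 origin and an SV40/EM7-driven bleomycin/Zeocin resistance cassette that lies outside the viral genome. The transfer region is arranged as a self-inactivating HIV-1 vector: a CMV enhancer/promoter drives a truncated 5' LTR, followed by the Ψ packaging signal, a gag fragment, the RRE for Rev-dependent export, and the cPPT/CTS. A WPRE and a ΔU3 3' LTR close the cassette, with a bGH polyadenylation signal downstream.

The main payload is a human codon-optimized, nuclease-dead S. pyogenes Cas9 (D10A, H840A) fused at its C terminus to an engineered murine Dnmt3A–Dnmt3L fusion, with a C-terminal FLAG tag listed in the record but not annotated in the feature table. The Dnmt3A portion carries C706A and R832E, the "catΔ" variant; by its name it is presumably a catalytically impaired version of the targeted methyltransferase, suited to comparison with active variants. Expression comes from the TRE3GV promoter, a third-generation Tet-responsive promoter optimized for lentiviral vectors, so induction requires a Tet-On 3G transactivator supplied separately, as none is annotated here. No guide RNA cassette is annotated either, so targeting guides would also come from another source. A single loxP site precedes an hPGK promoter driving mCherry, which constitutively marks transduced cells. The associated work characterized designed dCas9-based DNA methyltransferases for methylation and gene silencing in human cell lines and primary T cells.
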