Features (pLannotate 1.2.2; 36 found; start..end, strand, type, name):
     47..635     -  rep_origin     ori: high-copy-number ColE1/pMB1/pBR322/pUC origin of replication
    806..1666    -  CDS            AmpR: β-lactamase; bla; confers resistance to ampicillin, carbenicillin, and related antibiotics
   1667..1771    -  promoter       AmpR promoter: bla
   1830..1882    -  misc_feature   bom (fragment): basis of mobility region from pBR322
   2037..2416    +  enhancer       CMV enhancer: human cytomegalovirus immediate early enhancer
   2417..2616    +  promoter       CMV promoter: human cytomegalovirus (CMV) immediate early promoter
   2634..2814    +  LTR            5' LTR (truncated): truncated 5' long terminal repeat (LTR) from HIV-1
   2861..2986    +  misc_feature   HIV-1 Ψ: packaging signal of human immunodeficiency virus type 1
   2970..3333    +  CDS            HIV-1 gag (fragment): gag protein from human immunodeficiency virus 1; gag
   3479..3712    +  misc_feature   RRE: The Rev response element (RRE) of HIV-1 allows for Rev-dependent mRNA export from the nucleus to the cytoplasm.
   4089..4189    +  CDS            Rev (fragment): human immunodeficiency virus 1 (HIV-1) Rev protein; rev; enhances nuclear export of unspliced and incompletely spliced viral mRNAs
   4239..4356    +  misc_feature   cPPT/CTS: central polypurine tract and central termination sequence of HIV-1
   4457..4806    +  promoter       TRE3GV promoter: 3rd-generation Tet-responsive promoter that can be activated by binding of Tet-On® 3G, optimized for retroviral and lentiviral vectors
   4831..6432    +  CDS            dCas9(N): N-terminal portion of catalytically inactive Streptococcus pyogenes dCas9 carrying the D10A mutation (Zetsche et al., 2015)
   6433..8931    +  CDS            Cas9(C): C-terminal portion of Streptococcus pyogenes Cas9 (Zetsche et al., 2015)
   8989..9891    +  CDS            Dnmt3a (fragment): DNM3A_MOUSE - Experimental evidence at protein level: Swiss-Prot protein existence level 1. Required for genome-wide de novo methylation and is essential for the establishment of DNA methylation patterns during development (PubMed:9662389, PubMed:11399089, PubMed:10555141, PubMed:11919202, PubMed:16567415, PubMed:17713477). DNA methylation is coordinated with methylation of histones (PubMed:9662389, PubMed:11399089, PubMed:10555141, PubMed:11919202, PubMed:16567415, PubMed:17713477). It modifies DNA in a non-processive manner and also methylates non-CpG sites (PubMed:9662389, PubMed:11399089,
   9976..10617   +  CDS            Dnmt3l (fragment): DNM3L_MOUSE - Experimental evidence at protein level: Swiss-Prot protein existence level 1. Catalytically inactive regulatory factor of DNA methyltransferases that can either promote or inhibit DNA methylation depending on the context (PubMed:11719692, PubMed:15318244, PubMed:15671018, PubMed:24074865). Essential for the function of DNMT3A and DNMT3B: activates DNMT3A and DNMT3B by binding to their catalytic domain (PubMed:15671018). Acts by accelerating the binding of DNA and S-adenosyl-L-methionine (AdoMet) to the methyltransferases and dissociates from the complex after DNA binding to the m
  10686..10719   +  protein_bind   loxP: Cre-mediated recombination occurs in the 8-bp core sequence (GCATACAT). Cre recombinase
  10720..11230   +  promoter       hPGK promoter: human phosphoglycerate kinase 1 promoter
  11240..11947   +  CDS            mCherry: mCherry is a basic (constitutively fluorescent) red fluorescent protein published in 2004, derived from Discosoma sp.. It is reported to be a very rapidly-maturing monomer with low acid sensitivity.
  11967..12555   +  misc_feature   WPRE: woodchuck hepatitis virus posttranscriptional regulatory element
  12606..12625   +  misc_feature   cPPT/CTS (fragment): central polypurine tract and central termination sequence of HIV-1
  12627..12860   +  LTR            3' LTR (ΔU3): self-inactivating 3' long terminal repeat (LTR) from HIV-1
  12892..13116   +  polyA_signal   bGH poly(A) signal: bovine growth hormone polyadenylation signal
  13120..13141   +  promoter       SV40 promoter (fragment): SV40 enhancer and early promoter
  13162..13590   +  rep_origin     f1 ori (sequence partly withheld): f1 bacteriophage origin of replication; arrow indicates direction of (+) strand synthesis
  13604..13933   +  promoter       SV40 promoter: SV40 enhancer and early promoter
  13981..14028   +  promoter       EM7 promoter: synthetic bacterial promoter&nbsp
  14047..14421   +  CDS            BleoR: antibiotic-binding protein; Sh ble from Streptoalloteichus hindustanus; confers resistance to bleomycin, phleomycin, and Zeocin™
  14431..14556   +  CDS            ble (fragment): BLE_KLEPN - Experimental evidence at protein level: Swiss-Prot protein existence level 1. Binding protein with a strong affinity to the bleomycin family of antibiotics. Binds to CL990; an antimitotic-antibiotic compound. From Klebsiella pneumoniae.
  14551..14672   +  polyA_signal   SV40 poly(A) signal: SV40 polyadenylation signal
  14743..14765   -  protein_bind   lac operator (fragment): The lac repressor binds to the lac operator to inhibit transcription in E. coli. This inhibition can be relieved by adding lactose or isopropyl-β-D-thiogalactopyranoside (IPTG). lac repressor encoded by lacI
  14769..14799   -  promoter       lac promoter: promoter for the E. coli lac operon
  14814..14835   -  protein_bind   CAP binding site: CAP binding activates transcription in the presence of cAMP. E. coli catabolite activator protein
  14848..14940   -  CDS            lacI (fragment): lac repressor; lacI; The lac repressor binds to the lac operator to inhibit transcription in E. coli. This inhibition can be relieved by adding lactose or isopropyl-β-D-thiogalactopyranoside (IPTG).
  14942..15075   -  rep_origin     RSF ori (fragment): Plasmids containing the RSF 1030 origin of replication can be propagated in E. coli cells that contain additional plasmids with compatible origins.
>Addgene plasmid #222508 | TRE3GV-SpdCas9-Dnmt3A/3L-catΔ | addgene full sequence | sequence record 441225 | Addgene NGS Result
GCCAGCAAAAGGCCAGGAACCGTAAAAAGGCCGCGTTGCTGGCGTTTTTCCATAGGCTCCGCCCCCCTGA
CGAGCATCACAAAAATCGACGCTCAAGTCAGAGGTGGCGAAACCCGACAGGACTATAAAGATACCAGGCG
TTTCCCCCTGGAAGCTCCCTCGTGCGCTCTCCTGTTCCGACCCTGCCGCTTACCGGATACCTGTCCGCCT
TTCTCCCTTCGGGAAGCGTGGCGCTTTCTCATAGCTCACGCTGTAGGTATCTCAGTTCGGTGTAGGTCGT
TCGCTCCAAGCTGGGCTGTGTGCACGAACCCCCCGTTCAGCCCGACCGCTGCGCCTTATCCGGTAACTAT
CGTCTTGAGTCCAACCCGGTAAGACACGACTTATCGCCACTGGCAGCAGCCACTGGTAACAGGATTAGCA
GAGCGAGGTATGTAGGCGGTGCTACAGAGTTCTTGAAGTGGTGGCCTAACTACGGCTACACTAGAAGAAC
AGTATTTGGTATCTGCGCTCTGCTGAAGCCAGTTACCTTCGGAAAAAGAGTTGGTAGCTCTTGATCCGGC
AAACAAACCACCGCTGGTAGCGGTGGTTTTTTTGTTTGCAAGCAGCAGATTACGCGCAGAAAAAAAGGAT
CTCAAGAAGATCCTTTGATCTTTTCTACGGGGTCTGACGCTCAGTGGAACGAAAACTCACGTTAAGGGAT
TTTGGTCATGAGATTATCAAAAAGGATCTTCACCTAGATCCTTTTAAATTAAAAATGAAGTTTTAAATCA
ATCTAAAGTATATATGAGTAAACTTGGTCTGACAGTTACCAATGCTTAATCAGTGAGGCACCTATCTCAG
CGATCTGTCTATTTCGTTCATCCATAGTTGCCTGACTCCCCGTCGTGTAGATAACTACGATACGGGAGGG
CTTACCATCTGGCCCCAGTGCTGCAATGATACCGCGAGACCCACGCTCACCGGCTCCAGATTTATCAGCA
ATAAACCAGCCAGCCGGAAGGGCCGAGCGCAGAAGTGGTCCTGCAACTTTATCCGCCTCCATCCAGTCTA
TTAATTGTTGCCGGGAAGCTAGAGTAAGTAGTTCGCCAGTTAATAGTTTGCGCAACGTTGTTGCCATTGC
TACAGGCATCGTGGTGTCACGCTCGTCGTTTGGTATGGCTTCATTCAGCTCCGGTTCCCAACGATCAAGG
CGAGTTACATGATCCCCCATGTTGTGCAAAAAAGCGGTTAGCTCCTTCGGTCCTCCGATCGTTGTCAGAA
GTAAGTTGGCCGCAGTGTTATCACTCATGGTTATGGCAGCACTGCATAATTCTCTTACTGTCATGCCATC
CGTAAGATGCTTTTCTGTGACTGGTGAGTACTCAACCAAGTCATTCTGAGAATAGTGTATGCGGCGACCG
AGTTGCTCTTGCCCGGCGTCAATACGGGATAATACCGCGCCACATAGCAGAACTTTAAAAGTGCTCATCA
TTGGAAAACGTTCTTCGGGGCGAAAACTCTCAAGGATCTTACCGCTGTTGAGATCCAGTTCGATGTAACC
CACTCGTGCACCCAACTGATCTTCAGCATCTTTTACTTTCACCAGCGTTTCTGGGTGAGCAAAAACAGGA
AGGCAAAATGCCGCAAAAAAGGGAATAAGGGCGACACGGAAATGTTGAATACTCATACTCTTCCTTTTTC
AATATTATTGAAGCATTTATCAGGGTTATTGTCTCATGAGCGGATACATATTTGAATGTATTTAGAAAAA
TAAACAAATAGGGGTTCCGCGCACATTTCCCCGAAAAGTGCCACCTGACGTCGACGGATCGGGAGATCTC
CCGATCCCCTATGGTGCACTCTCAGTACAATCTGCTCTGATGCCGCATAGTTAAGCCAGTATCTGCTCCC
TGCTTGTGTGTTGGAGGTCGCTGAGTAGTGCGCGAGCAAAATTTAAGCTACAACAAGGCAAGGCTTGACC
GACAATTGCATGAAGAATCTGCTTAGGGTTAGGCGTTTTGCGCTGCTTCGCGATGTACGGGCCAGATATA
CGCGTTGACATTGATTATTGACTAGTTATTAATAGTAATCAATTACGGGGTCATTAGTTCATAGCCCATA
TATGGAGTTCCGCGTTACATAACTTACGGTAAATGGCCCGCCTGGCTGACCGCCCAACGACCCCCGCCCA
TTGACGTCAATAATGACGTATGTTCCCATAGTAACGCCAATAGGGACTTTCCATTGACGTCAATGGGTGG
AGTATTTACGGTAAACTGCCCACTTGGCAGTACATCAAGTGTATCATATGCCAAGTACGCCCCCTATTGA
CGTCAATGACGGTAAATGGCCCGCCTGGCATTATGCCCAGTACATGACCTTATGGGACTTTCCTACTTGG
CAGTACATCTACGTATTAGTCATCGCTATTACCATGGTGATGCGGTTTTGGCAGTACATCAATGGGCGTG
GATAGCGGTTTGACTCACGGGGATTTCCAAGTCTCCACCCCATTGACGTCAATGGGAGTTTGTTTTGGCA
CCAAAATCAACGGGACTTTCCAAAATGTCGTAACAACTCCGCCCCATTGACGCAAATGGGCGGTAGGCGT
GTACGGTGGGAGGTCTATATAAGCAGCGCGTTTTGCCTGTACTGGGTCTCTCTGGTTAGACCAGATCTGA
GCCTGGGAGCTCTCTGGCTAACTAGGGAACCCACTGCTTAAGCCTCAATAAAGCTTGCCTTGAGTGCTTC
AAGTAGTGTGTGCCCGTCTGTTGTGTGACTCTGGTAACTAGAGATCCCTCAGACCCTTTTAGTCAGTGTG
GAAAATCTCTAGCAGTGGCGCCCGAACAGGGACTTGAAAGCGAAAGGGAAACCAGAGGAGCTCTCTCGAC
GCAGGACTCGGCTTGCTGAAGCGCGCACGGCAAGAGGCGAGGGGCGGCGACTGGTGAGTACGCCAAAAAT
TTTGACTAGCGGAGGCTAGAAGGAGAGAGATGGGTGCGAGAGCGTCAGTATTAAGCGGGGGAGAATTAGA
TCGCGATGGGAAAAAATTCGGTTAAGGCCAGGGGGAAAGAAAAAATATAAATTAAAACATATAGTATGGG
CAAGCAGGGAGCTAGAACGATTCGCAGTTAATCCTGGCCTGTTAGAAACATCAGAAGGCTGTAGACAAAT
ACTGGGACAGCTACAACCATCCCTTCAGACAGGATCAGAAGAACTTAGATCATTATATAATACAGTAGCA
ACCCTCTATTGTGTGCATCAAAGGATAGAGATAAAAGACACCAAGGAAGCTTTAGACAAGATAGAGGAAG
AGCAAAACAAAAGTAAGACCACCGCACAGCAAGCGGCCGCTGATCTTCAGACCTGGAGGAGGAGATATGA
GGGACAATTGGAGAAGTGAATTATATAAATATAAAGTAGTAAAAATTGAACCATTAGGAGTAGCACCCAC
CAAGGCAAAGAGAAGAGTGGTGCAGAGAGAAAAAAGAGCAGTGGGAATAGGAGCTTTGTTCCTTGGGTTC
TTGGGAGCAGCAGGAAGCACTATGGGCGCAGCGTCAATGACGCTGACGGTACAGGCCAGACAATTATTGT
CTGGTATAGTGCAGCAGCAGAACAATTTGCTGAGGGCTATTGAGGCGCAACAGCATCTGTTGCAACTCAC
AGTCTGGGGCATCAAGCAGCTCCAGGCAAGAATCCTGGCTGTGGAAAGATACCTAAAGGATCAACAGCTC
CTGGGGATTTGGGGTTGCTCTGGAAAACTCATTTGCACCACTGCTGTGCCTTGGAATGCTAGTTGGAGTA
ATAAATCTCTGGAACAGATTTGGAATCACACGACCTGGATGGAGTGGGACAGAGAAATTAACAATTACAC
AAGCTTAATACACTCCTTAATTGAAGAATCGCAAAACCAGCAAGAAAAGAATGAACAAGAATTATTGGAA
TTAGATAAATGGGCAAGTTTGTGGAATTGGTTTAACATAACAAATTGGCTGTGGTATATAAAATTATTCA
TAATGATAGTAGGAGGCTTGGTAGGTTTAAGAATAGTTTTTGCTGTACTTTCTATAGTGAATAGAGTTAG
GCAGGGATATTCACCATTATCGTTTCAGACCCACCTCCCAACCCCGAGGGGACCCGACAGGCCCGAAGGA
ATAGAAGAAGAAGGTGGAGAGAGAGACAGAGACAGATCCATTCGATTAGTGAACGGATCGGCACTGCGTG
CGCCAATTCTGCAGACAAATGGCAGTATTCATCCACAATTTTAAAAGAAAAGGGGGGATTGGGGGGTACA
GTGCAGGGGAAAGAATAGTAGACATAATAGCAACAGACATACAAACTAAAGAATTACAAAAACAAATTAC
AAAAATTCAAAATTTTCGGGTTTATTACAGGGACAGCAGAGATCCAGTTTGGTTAATTAAGGTACCGCTA
GCATCGATATTAAGGCTTATGCGATGAGGCCCTTTCGTCTTCACTCGAGTTTACTCCCTATCAGTGATAG
AGAACGTATGAAGAGTTTACTCCCTATCAGTGATAGAGAACGTATGCAGACTTTACTCCCTATCAGTGAT
AGAGAACGTATAAGGAGTTTACTCCCTATCAGTGATAGAGAACGTATGACCAGTTTACTCCCTATCAGTG
ATAGAGAACGTATCTACAGTTTACTCCCTATCAGTGATAGAGAACGTATATCCAGTTTACTCCCTATCAG
TGATAGAGAACGTATGTCGAGGTAGGCGTGTACGGTGGGCGCCTATAAAAGCAGAGCTCGTTTAGTGAAC
CGTCAGATCGCCTGGAGCAATTCCACAACACTTTTGTCTTATACTTTGGAGAATTGCTAGCGCCACCATG
GACAAGAAGTACAGCATCGGCCTGGCCATCGGCACCAACTCTGTGGGCTGGGCCGTGATCACCGACGAGT
ACAAGGTGCCCAGCAAGAAATTCAAGGTGCTGGGCAACACCGACCGGCACAGCATCAAGAAGAACCTGAT
CGGAGCCCTGCTGTTCGACAGCGGCGAAACAGCCGAGGCCACCCGGCTGAAGAGAACCGCCAGAAGAAGA
TACACCAGACGGAAGAACCGGATCTGCTATCTGCAAGAGATCTTCAGCAACGAGATGGCCAAGGTGGACG
ACAGCTTCTTCCACAGACTGGAAGAGTCCTTCCTGGTGGAAGAGGATAAGAAGCACGAGCGGCACCCCAT
CTTCGGCAACATCGTGGACGAGGTGGCCTACCACGAGAAGTACCCCACCATCTACCACCTGAGAAAGAAA
CTGGTGGACAGCACCGACAAGGCCGACCTGCGGCTGATCTATCTGGCCCTGGCCCACATGATCAAGTTCC
GGGGCCACTTCCTGATCGAGGGCGACCTGAACCCCGACAACAGCGACGTGGACAAGCTGTTCATCCAGCT
GGTGCAGACCTACAACCAGCTGTTCGAGGAAAACCCCATCAACGCCAGCGGCGTGGACGCCAAGGCCATC
CTGTCTGCCAGACTGAGCAAGAGCAGACGGCTGGAAAATCTGATCGCCCAGCTGCCCGGCGAGAAGAAGA
ATGGCCTGTTCGGAAACCTGATTGCCCTGAGCCTGGGCCTGACCCCCAACTTCAAGAGCAACTTCGACCT
GGCCGAGGATGCCAAACTGCAGCTGAGCAAGGACACCTACGACGACGACCTGGACAACCTGCTGGCCCAG
ATCGGCGACCAGTACGCCGACCTGTTTCTGGCCGCCAAGAACCTGTCCGACGCCATCCTGCTGAGCGACA
TCCTGAGAGTGAACACCGAGATCACCAAGGCCCCCCTGAGCGCCTCTATGATCAAGAGATACGACGAGCA
CCACCAGGACCTGACCCTGCTGAAAGCTCTCGTGCGGCAGCAGCTGCCTGAGAAGTACAAAGAGATTTTC
TTCGACCAGAGCAAGAACGGCTACGCCGGCTACATTGACGGCGGAGCCAGCCAGGAAGAGTTCTACAAGT
TCATCAAGCCCATCCTGGAAAAGATGGACGGCACCGAGGAACTGCTCGTGAAGCTGAACAGAGAGGACCT
GCTGCGGAAGCAGCGGACCTTCGACAACGGCAGCATCCCCCACCAGATCCACCTGGGAGAGCTGCACGCC
ATTCTGCGGCGGCAGGAAGATTTTTACCCATTCCTGAAGGACAACCGGGAAAAGATCGAGAAGATCCTGA
CCTTCCGCATCCCCTACTACGTGGGCCCTCTGGCCAGGGGAAACAGCAGATTCGCCTGGATGACCAGAAA
GAGCGAGGAAACCATCACCCCCTGGAACTTCGAGGAAGTGGTGGACAAGGGCGCTTCCGCCCAGAGCTTC
ATCGAGCGGATGACCAACTTCGATAAGAACCTGCCCAACGAGAAGGTGCTGCCCAAGCACAGCCTGCTGT
ACGAGTACTTCACCGTGTATAACGAGCTGACCAAAGTGAAATACGTGACCGAGGGAATGAGAAAGCCCGC
CTTCCTGAGCGGCGAGCAGAAAAAGGCCATCGTGGACCTGCTGTTCAAGACCAACCGGAAAGTGACCGTG
AAGCAGCTGAAAGAGGACTACTTCAAGAAAATCGAGTGCTTCGACTCCGTGGAAATCTCCGGCGTGGAAG
ATCGGTTCAACGCCTCCCTGGGCACATACCACGATCTGCTGAAAATTATCAAGGACAAGGACTTCCTGGA
CAATGAGGAAAACGAGGACATTCTGGAAGATATCGTGCTGACCCTGACACTGTTTGAGGACAGAGAGATG
ATCGAGGAACGGCTGAAAACCTATGCCCACCTGTTCGACGACAAAGTGATGAAGCAGCTGAAGCGGCGGA
GATACACCGGCTGGGGCAGGCTGAGCCGGAAGCTGATCAACGGCATCCGGGACAAGCAGTCCGGCAAGAC
AATCCTGGATTTCCTGAAGTCCGACGGCTTCGCCAACAGAAACTTCATGCAGCTGATCCACGACGACAGC
CTGACCTTTAAAGAGGACATCCAGAAAGCCCAGGTGTCCGGCCAGGGCGATAGCCTGCACGAGCACATTG
CCAATCTGGCCGGCAGCCCCGCCATTAAGAAGGGCATCCTGCAGACAGTGAAGGTGGTGGACGAGCTCGT
GAAAGTGATGGGCCGGCACAAGCCCGAGAACATCGTGATCGAAATGGCCAGAGAGAACCAGACCACCCAG
AAGGGACAGAAGAACAGCCGCGAGAGAATGAAGCGGATCGAAGAGGGCATCAAAGAGCTGGGCAGCCAGA
TCCTGAAAGAACACCCCGTGGAAAACACCCAGCTGCAGAACGAGAAGCTGTACCTGTACTACCTGCAGAA
TGGGCGGGATATGTACGTGGACCAGGAACTGGACATCAACCGGCTGTCCGACTACGATGTGGACGCCATC
GTGCCTCAGAGCTTTCTGAAGGACGACTCCATCGACAACAAGGTGCTGACCAGAAGCGACAAGAACCGGG
GCAAGAGCGACAACGTGCCCTCCGAAGAGGTCGTGAAGAAGATGAAGAACTACTGGCGGCAGCTGCTGAA
CGCCAAGCTGATTACCCAGAGAAAGTTCGACAATCTGACCAAGGCCGAGAGAGGCGGCCTGAGCGAACTG
GATAAGGCCGGCTTCATCAAGAGACAGCTGGTGGAAACCCGGCAGATCACAAAGCACGTGGCACAGATCC
TGGACTCCCGGATGAACACTAAGTACGACGAGAATGACAAGCTGATCCGGGAAGTGAAAGTGATCACCCT
GAAGTCCAAGCTGGTGTCCGATTTCCGGAAGGATTTCCAGTTTTACAAAGTGCGCGAGATCAACAACTAC
CACCACGCCCACGACGCCTACCTGAACGCCGTCGTGGGAACCGCCCTGATCAAAAAGTACCCTAAGCTGG
AAAGCGAGTTCGTGTACGGCGACTACAAGGTGTACGACGTGCGGAAGATGATCGCCAAGAGCGAGCAGGA
AATCGGCAAGGCTACCGCCAAGTACTTCTTCTACAGCAACATCATGAACTTTTTCAAGACCGAGATTACC
CTGGCCAACGGCGAGATCCGGAAGCGGCCTCTGATCGAGACAAACGGCGAAACCGGGGAGATCGTGTGGG
ATAAGGGCCGGGATTTTGCCACCGTGCGGAAAGTGCTGAGCATGCCCCAAGTGAATATCGTGAAAAAGAC
CGAGGTGCAGACAGGCGGCTTCAGCAAAGAGTCTATCCTGCCCAAGAGGAACAGCGATAAGCTGATCGCC
AGAAAGAAGGACTGGGACCCTAAGAAGTACGGCGGCTTCGACAGCCCCACCGTGGCCTATTCTGTGCTGG
TGGTGGCCAAAGTGGAAAAGGGCAAGTCCAAGAAACTGAAGAGTGTGAAAGAGCTGCTGGGGATCACCAT
CATGGAAAGAAGCAGCTTCGAGAAGAATCCCATCGACTTTCTGGAAGCCAAGGGCTACAAAGAAGTGAAA
AAGGACCTGATCATCAAGCTGCCTAAGTACTCCCTGTTCGAGCTGGAAAACGGCCGGAAGAGAATGCTGG
CCTCTGCCGGCGAACTGCAGAAGGGAAACGAACTGGCCCTGCCCTCCAAATATGTGAACTTCCTGTACCT
GGCCAGCCACTATGAGAAGCTGAAGGGCTCCCCCGAGGATAATGAGCAGAAACAGCTGTTTGTGGAACAG
CACAAGCACTACCTGGACGAGATCATCGAGCAGATCAGCGAGTTCTCCAAGAGAGTGATCCTGGCCGACG
CTAATCTGGACAAAGTGCTGTCCGCCTACAACAAGCACCGGGATAAGCCCATCAGAGAGCAGGCCGAGAA
TATCATCCACCTGTTTACCCTGACCAATCTGGGAGCCCCTGCCGCCTTCAAGTACTTTGACACCACCATC
GACCGGAAGAGGTACACCAGCACCAAAGAGGTGCTGGACGCCACCCTGATCCACCAGAGCATCACCGGCC
TGTACGAGACACGGATCGACCTGTCTCAGCTGGGAGGCGACAAGCGACCTGCCGCCACAAAGAAGGCTGG
ACAGGCTAAGAAGAAGAAAGGAAGCATGAACCATGACCAGGAATTTGACCCCCCAAAGGTTTACCCACCT
GTGCCAGCTGAGAAGAGGAAGCCCATCCGCGTGCTGTCTCTCTTTGATGGGATTGCTACAGGGCTCCTGG
TGCTGAAGGACCTGGGCATCCAAGTGGACCGCTACATTGCCTCCGAGGTGTGTGAGGACTCCATCACGGT
GGGCATGGTGCGGCACCAGGGAAAGATCATGTACGTCGGGGACGTCCGCAGCGTCACACAGAAGCATATC
CAGGAGTGGGGCCCATTCGACCTGGTGATTGGAGGCAGTCCCGCAAATGACCTCTCCATTGTCAACCCTG
CCCGCAAGGGACTTTATGAGGGTACTGGCCGCCTCTTCTTTGAGTTCTACCGCCTCCTGCATGATGCGCG
GCCCAAGGAGGGAGATGATCGCCCCTTCTTCTGGCTCTTTGAGAATGTGGTGGCCATGGGCGTTAGTGAC
AAGAGGGACATCTCGCGATTTCTTGAGTCTAACCCCGTGATGATTGACGCCAAAGAAGTGTCTGCTGCAC
ACAGGGCCCGTTACTTCTGGGGTAACCTTCCTGGCATGAACAGGCCTTTGGCATCCACTGTGAATGATAA
GCTGGAGCTGCAAGAGTGTCTGGAGCACGGCAGAATAGCCAAGTTCAGCAAAGTGAGGACCATTACCACC
GAATCAAACTCTATAAAGCAGGGCAAAGACCAGCATTTCCCCGTCTTCATGAACGAGAAGGAGGACATCC
TGTGGTGCACTGAAATGGAAAGGGTGTTTGGCTTCCCCGTCCACTACACAGACGTCTCCAACATGAGCCG
CTTGGCGAGGCAGAGACTGCTGGGCCGATCGTGGAGCGTGCCGGTCATCCGCCACCTCTTCGCTCCGCTG
AAGGAATATTTTGCTTGTGTGTCTAGCGGCAATAGTAACGCTAACAGCCGCGGGCCGAGCTTCAGCAGCG
GCCTGGTGCCGTTAAGCTTGCGCGGCAGCCATATGGGCCCTATGGAGATATACAAGACAGTGTCTGCATG
GAAGAGACAGCCAGTGCGGGTACTGAGCCTTTTTAGAAATATTGATAAAGTACTAAAGAGTTTGGGCTTT
TTAGAAAGCGGTTCTGGTTCTGGGGGAGGAACGCTGAAGTACGTGGAAGATGTCACAAATGTCGTGAGGA
GAGACGTGGAGAAATGGGGCCCCTTTGACCTGGTGTACGGCTCGACGCAGCCCCTAGGCAGCTCCTGTGA
TCGCTGTCCCGGCTGGTACATGTTCCAGTTCCACCGGATCCTGCAGTATGCGCTGCCTCGCCAGGAGAGT
CAGCGGCCCTTCTTCTGGATATTCATGGACAATCTGCTGCTGACTGAGGATGACCAAGAGACAACTACCC
GCTTCCTTCAGACAGAGGCTGTGACCCTCCAGGATGTCCGTGGCAGGGACTACCAGAATGCTATGCGGGT
GTGGAGCAACATTCCAGGGCTGAAGAGCAAGCATGCGCCCCTGACCCCAAAGGAAGAAGAGTATCTGCAA
GCCCAAGTCAGAAGCAGGAGCAAGCTGGACGCCCCGAAAGTTGACCTCCTGGTGAAGAACTGCCTTCTCC
CGCTGAGAGAGTACTTCAAGTATTTTTCTCAAAACTCACTTCCTCTTGCTGGATCCGATTACAAAGACGA
TGACGATAAGGGATCTTGATCATCTCAACACTGACTTGAGGATCCATAACTTCGTATAGCATACATTATA
CGAAGTTATGGGGTTGGGGTTGCGCCTTTTCCAAGGCAGCCCTGGGTTTGCGCAGGGACGCGGCTGCTCT
GGGCGTGGTTCCGGGAAACGCAGCGGCGCCGACCCTGGGTCTCGCACATTCTTCACGTCCGTTCGCAGCG
TCACCCGGATCTTCGCCGCTACCCTTGTGGGCCCCCCGGCGACGCTTCCTGCTCCGCCCCTAAGTCGGGA
AGGTTCCTTGCGGTTCGCGGCGTGCCGGACGTGACAAACGGAAGCCGCACGTCTCACTAGTACCCTCGCA
GACGGACAGCGCCAGGGAGCAATGGCAGCGCGCCGACCGCGATGGGCTGTGGCCAATAGCGGCTGCTCAG
CAGGGCGCGCCGAGAGCAGCGGCCGGGAAGGGGCGGTGCGGGAGGCGGGGTGTGGGGCGGTAGTGTGGGC
CCTGTTCCTGCCCGCGCGGTGTTCCGCATTCTGCAAGCCTCCGGAGCGCACGTCGGCAGTCGGCTCCCTC
GTTGACCGAATCACCGACCTCTCTCCCCAGCAAGCCACCATGGTTAGCAAGGGCGAGGAGGATAACATGG
CCATCATCAAGGAGTTCATGCGCTTCAAGGTGCACATGGAGGGCTCCGTGAACGGCCACGAGTTCGAGAT
CGAGGGCGAGGGCGAGGGCCGCCCCTACGAGGGCACCCAGACCGCCAAGCTGAAGGTGACCAAGGGTGGC
CCCCTGCCCTTCGCCTGGGACATCCTGTCCCCTCAGTTCATGTACGGCTCCAAGGCCTACGTGAAGCACC
CCGCCGACATCCCCGACTACTTGAAGCTGTCCTTCCCCGAGGGCTTCAAGTGGGAGCGCGTGATGAACTT
CGAGGACGGCGGCGTGGTGACCGTGACCCAGGACTCCTCCCTGCAGGACGGCGAGTTCATCTACAAGGTG
AAGCTGCGCGGCACCAACTTCCCCTCCGACGGCCCCGTAATGCAGAAGAAGACCATGGGCTGGGAGGCCT
CCTCCGAGCGGATGTACCCCGAGGACGGCGCCCTGAAGGGCGAGATCAAGCAGAGGCTGAAGCTGAAGGA
CGGCGGCCACTACGACGCTGAGGTCAAGACCACCTACAAGGCCAAGAAGCCCGTGCAGCTGCCCGGCGCC
TACAACGTCAACATCAAGTTGGACATCACCTCCCACAACGAGGACTACACCATCGTGGAACAGTACGAAC
GCGCCGAGGGCCGCCACTCCACCGGCGGCATGGACGAGCTGTACAAGTAGGAATTCACTCGAGGACAATC
AACCTCTGGATTACAAAATTTGTGAAAGATTGACTGGTATTCTTAACTATGTTGCTCCTTTTACGCTATG
TGGATACGCTGCTTTAATGCCTTTGTATCATGCTATTGCTTCCCGTATGGCTTTCATTTTCTCCTCCTTG
TATAAATCCTGGTTGCTGTCTCTTTATGAGGAGTTGTGGCCCGTTGTCAGGCAACGTGGCGTGGTGTGCA
CTGTGTTTGCTGACGCAACCCCCACTGGTTGGGGCATTGCCACCACCTGTCAGCTCCTTTCCGGGACTTT
CGCTTTCCCCCTCCCTATTGCCACGGCGGAACTCATCGCCGCCTGCCTTGCCCGCTGCTGGACAGGGGCT
CGGCTGTTGGGCACTGACAATTCCGTGGTGTTGTCGGGGAAATCATCGTCCTTTCCTTGGCTGCTCGCCT
GTGTTGCCACCTGGATTCTGCGCGGGACGTCCTTCTGCTACGTCCCTTCGGCCCTCAATCCAGCGGACCT
TCCTTCCCGCGGCCTGCTGCCGGCTCTGCGGCCTCTTCCGCGTCTTCGCCTTCGCCCTCAGACGAGTCGG
ATCTCCCTTTGGGCCGCCTCCCCGCGTCGACTTTAAGACCAATGACTTACAAGGCAGCTGTAGATCTTAG
CCACTTTTTAAAAGAAAAGGGGGGACTGGAAGGGCTAATTCACTCCCAACGAAGACAAGATCTGCTTTTT
GCTTGTACTGGGTCTCTCTGGTTAGACCAGATCTGAGCCTGGGAGCTCTCTGGCTAACTAGGGAACCCAC
TGCTTAAGCCTCAATAAAGCTTGCCTTGAGTGCTTCAAGTAGTGTGTGCCCGTCTGTTGTGTGACTCTGG
TAACTAGAGATCCCTCAGACCCTTTTAGTCAGTGTGGAAAATCTCTAGCAGGGCCCGTTTAAACCCGCTG
ATCAGCCTCGACTGTGCCTTCTAGTTGCCAGCCATCTGTTGTTTGCCCCTCCCCCGTGCCTTCCTTGACC
CTGGAAGGTGCCACTCCCACTGTCCTTTCCTAATAAAATGAGGAAATTGCATCGCATTGTCTGAGTAGGT
GTCATTCTATTCTGGGGGGTGGGGTGGGGCAGGACAGCAAGGGGGAGGATTGGGAAGACAATAGCAGGCA
TGCTGGGGATGCGGTGGGCTCTATGGCTTCTGAGGCGGAAAGAACCAGCTGGGGCTCTAGGGGGTATCCC
C
[124 nt withheld, positions 13162-13285]
C
[91 nt withheld, positions 13287-13377]
A
[49 nt withheld, positions 13379-13427]
CCTTTGACGTTGGAGTCCACGTTCTTT
[37 nt withheld, positions 13455-13491]
ACCCTATCTCGGTCTATTCTTTTGATTTATAAGGGATTTTGCCGATTTCGGCCTATTGGTTAAAAAATGA
GCTGATTTAACAAAAATTTAACGCGAATTAATTCTGTGGAATGTGTGTCAGTTAGGGTGTGGAAAGTCCC
CAGGCTCCCCAGCAGGCAGAAGTATGCAAAGCATGCATCTCAATTAGTCAGCAACCAGGTGTGGAAAGTC
CCCAGGCTCCCCAGCAGGCAGAAGTATGCAAAGCATGCATCTCAATTAGTCAGCAACCATAGTCCCGCCC
CTAACTCCGCCCATCCCGCCCCTAACTCCGCCCAGTTCCGCCCATTCTCCGCCCCATGGCTGACTAATTT
TTTTTATTTATGCAGAGGCCGAGGCCGCCTCTGCCTCTGAGCTATTCCAGAAGTAGTGAGGAGGCTTTTT
TGGAGGCCTAGGCTTTTGCAAAAAGCTCCCGGGAGCTTGTATATCCATTTTCGGATCTGATCAGCACGTG
TTGACAATTAATCATCGGCATAGTATATCGGCATAGTATAATACGACAAGGTGAGGAACTAAACCATGGC
CAAGTTGACCAGTGCCGTTCCGGTGCTCACCGCGCGCGACGTCGCCGGAGCGGTCGAGTTCTGGACCGAC
CGGCTCGGGTTCTCCCGGGACTTCGTGGAGGACGACTTCGCCGGTGTGGTCCGGGACGACGTGACCCTGT
TCATCAGCGCGGTCCAGGACCAGGTGGTGCCGGACAACACCCTGGCCTGGGTGTGGGTGCGCGGCCTGGA
CGAGCTGTACGCCGAGTGGTCGGAGGTCGTGTCCACGAACTTCCGGGACGCCTCCGGGCCGGCCATGACC
GAGATCGGCGAGCAGCCGTGGGGGCGGGAGTTCGCCCTGCGCGACCCGGCCGGCAACTGCGTGCACTTCG
TGGCCGAGGAGCAGGACTGACACGTGCTACGAGATTTCGATTCCACCGCCGCCTTCTATGAAAGGTTGGG
CTTCGGAATCGTTTTCCGGGACGCCGGCTGGATGATCCTCCAGCGCGGGGATCTCATGCTGGAGTTCTTC
GCCCACCCCAACTTGTTTATTGCAGCTTATAATGGTTACAAATAAAGCAATAGCATCACAAATTTCACAA
ATAAAGCATTTTTTTCACTGCATTCTAGTTGTGGTTTGTCCAAACTCATCAATGTATCTTATCATGTCTG
TATACCGTCGACCTCTAGCTAGAGCTTGGCGTAATCATGGTCATAGCTGTTTCCTGTGTGAAATTGTTAT
CCGCTCACAATTCCACACAACATACGAGCCGGAAGCATAAAGTGTAAAGCCTGGGGTGCCTAATGAGTGA
GCTAACTCACATTAATTGCGTTGCGCTCACTGCCCGCTTTCCAGTCGGGAAACCTGTCGTGCCAGCTGCA
TTAATGAATCGGCCAACGCGCGGGGAGAGGCGGTTTGCGTATTGGGCGCTCTTCCGCTTCCTCGCTCACT
GACTCGCTGCGCTCGGTCGTTCGGCTGCGGCGAGCGGTATCAGCTCACTCAAAGGCGGTAATACGGTTAT
CCACAGAATCAGGGGATAACGCAGGAAAGAACATGTGAGCAAAAG
